Addgene plasmid #26360: pFRT_DESTFLAGHA
Purpose: (Empty Backbone)
Depositing lab: Thomas Tuschl. Depositing organization: Rockefeller University. Publication: mRNA and protein levels of FUS, EWSR1, and TAF15 are upregulated in liposarcoma. Spitzer JI, Ugras S, Runge S, Decarolis P, Antonescu C, Tuschl T, Singer S. Genes Chromosomes Cancer. 2011 May . 50(5):338-47. 10.1002/gcc.20858 PubMed 21344536.
Backbone
  Vector backbone: pcDNA5/FRT
  Backbone manufacturer: Invitrogen
  Backbone size (bp): 5137
  Vector type: Mammalian Expression
Growth in bacteria
  Bacterial resistance: Chloramphenicol and Ampicillin, 25 & 100 μg/mL
  Growth temperature: 37°C
  Growth strain: ccdB Survival
  Growth instructions: ccdB survival
  Copy number: High Copy
Gene/Insert
  Gene/Insert name: None
  Tag / fusion protein: FLAG/HA (N terminal on backbone)
  Cloning method: Restriction Enzyme
  Sequencing primers: 5′ CMV-F; 3′ BGH-Rev
Terms and licenses: Academic/Nonprofit Terms; Industry Terms: Not Available to Industry
How to cite: pFRT_DESTFLAGHA was a gift from Thomas Tuschl (Addgene plasmid # 26360 ; http://n2t.net/addgene:26360 ; RRID:Addgene_26360)
