[The description below was written by a language model from this plasmid's Addgene catalogue record.]
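Description:
pFRT_DESTFLAGHA is an empty mammalian expression backbone built on Invitrogen's pcDNA5/FRT vector and adapted, as its name and growth requirements indicate, as a Gateway-style destination vector. It carries no gene of interest. Instead, the cloning position appears to hold a counter-selectable cassette. This is consistent with the dual ampicillin and chloramphenicol resistance and with the need to propagate the plasmid in a ccdB-tolerant bacterial strain, since ccdB is toxic to ordinary E. coli and is normally paired with a chloramphenicol marker in such cassettes. Ampicillin resistance comes from the backbone, and the plasmid is maintained at high copy number. No feature table accompanies the record, so the exact arrangement of recombination sites and the cassette boundaries are not documented here.

The backbone encodes an N-terminal FLAG/HA tandem tag, so an open reading frame transferred into the vector is expressed as a doubly epitope-tagged fusion suitable for detection and sequential affinity purification. The listed sequencing primers, CMV forward and BGH reverse, imply that the insertion site lies between a CMV promoter and a bovine growth hormone polyadenylation signal, as in the parental pcDNA5/FRT. That parent also carries an FRT site, which allows Flp recombinase-mediated integration of the plasmid into a matching genomic FRT site in suitably engineered host cell lines. This gives stable, single-copy, isogenic expression lines.

The construct is typically used as a recipient for recombining in coding sequences to generate FLAG/HA-tagged proteins, either for transient expression or for stable cell line generation.
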