>Addgene plasmid #26360 | pFRT_DESTFLAGHA | addgene partial sequence | sequence record 32525 | 26360 with CMV-F
GCAGAGCTCTCTGGCTAACTAGAGAACCCACTGCTTACTGGCTTATCGAAATTAATACGACTCACTATAG
GGAGACCCAAGCTGGCTAGCGAGCTCGGATCGATCCATCGATAGTGTGGTGGAATTCTGATCGCCGCCGC
CATGGACTACAAGGACGACGATGACAAGTACCCTTATGACGTGCCCGATTACGCTTTGAACCAGATATCA
ACAAGTTTGTACAAAAAAGCTGAACGAGAAACGTAAAATGATATAAATATCAATATATTAAATTAGATTT
TGCATAAAAAACAGACTACATAATACTGTAAAACACAACATATCCAGTCACTATGGCGGCCGCATTAGGC
ACCCCAGGCTTTACACTTTATGCTTCCGGCTCGTATAATGTGTGGATTTTGAGTTAGGATCCGTCGAGAT
TTTCAGGAGCTAAGGAAGCTAAAATGGAGAAAAAAATCACTGGATATACCACCGTTGATATATCCCAATG
GCATCGTAAAGAACATTTTGAGGCATTTCAGTCAGTTGCTCAATGTACCTATAACCAGACCGTTCAGCTG
GATATTACGGCCTTTTTAAAGACCGTAAAGAAAAATAAGCACAAGTTTTATCCGGCCTTTATTCACATTC
TTGCCCGCCTGATGAATGCTCATCCGGAATTCCGTATGGCAATGAAAGACGGTGAGCTGGTGATATGGGA
TAGTGTTCACCCTTGTTACACCGTTTTCCATGAGCAAACTGAAACGTTTTCATCGCTCTGGAGTGAATAC
CACGACGATTTCCGGCAGTTTCTACACATATATTCGCAAGATGTGGCGTGTTACGGTGAAAACCTGGCCT
ATTTCCCTAAAGGGTTTATTGAGAATATGTTTTTCGTCTCAGCCAATCCCTGGGTGAGTTTCACCAGTTT
TGATTTA
