>Addgene plasmid #26360 | pFRT_DESTFLAGHA | addgene partial sequence | sequence record 66864 | ccdb-Fwd
GGTCTCCGTTATCGGGGAAGAAGTGGCTGATCTCAGCCACCGCGAAAATGACATCAAAAACGCCATTAAC
CTGATGTTCTGGGGAATATAAATGTCAGGCTCCCTTATACACAGCCAGTCTGCAGGTCGACCATAGTGAC
TGGATATGTTGTGTTTTACAGTATTATGTAGTCTGTTTTTTATGCAAAATCTAATTTAATATATTGATAT
TTATATCATTTTACGTTTCTCGTTCAGCTTTCTTGTACAAAGTGGTTGATATCCAGCACAGTGGCGGCCG
CTCAAGTCTAGAGGGCCCGCGGTTCGAAGGTAAGCCTATCCCTAACCCTCTCCTCGGTCTCGATTCTACG
CTCGAGTCTAGAGGGCCCGTTTAAACCCGCTGATCAGCCTCGACTGTGCCTTCTAGTTGCCAGCCATCTG
TTGTTTGCCCCTCCCCCGTGCCTTCCTTGACCCTGGAAGGTGCCACTCCCACTGTCCTTTCCTAATAAAA
TGAGGAAATTGCATCGCATTGTCTGAGTAGGTGTCATTCTATTCTGGGGGGTGGGGTGGGGCAGGACAGC
AAGGGGGAGGATTGGGAAGACAATAGCAGGCATGCTGGGGATGCGGTGGGCTCTATGGCTTCTGAGGCGG
AAAGAACCAGCTGGGGCTCTAGGGGGTATCCCC
[124 nt withheld, positions 664-787]
C
[91 nt withheld, positions 789-879]
AGGGTGATGGTTCACGTACCTAGAAGTTCCTATTCCGAAGTTCCTATTCTCTAGAAAGTATAGGAACTTC
CTTGGCCAAAAAGCCTGAACTCACCGCGACGTCTGTCGAGAAGTTTCTGATCGAAAAGTTCGACAGCGTC
TCCGACCTGATGCAGCTCTCGGAGGGCGA
