>Addgene plasmid #26360 | pFRT_DESTFLAGHA | addgene partial sequence | sequence record 66865 | CAT-R 5'-GCAACTGACTGAAATGCCTC-3'
ATGCCATTGGGATATATCAACGGTGGTATATCCAGTGATTTTTTTCTCCATTTTAGCTTCCTTAGCTCCT
GAAAATCTCGACGGATCCTAACTCAAAATCCACACATTATACGAGCCGGAAGCATAAAGTGTAAAGCCTG
GGGTGCCTAATGCGGCCGCCATAGTGACTGGATATGTTGTGTTTTACAGTATTATGTAGTCTGTTTTTTA
TGCAAAATCTAATTTAATATATTGATATTTATATCATTTTACGTTTCTCGTTCAGCTTTTTTGTACAAAC
TTGTTGATATCTGGTTCAAAGCGTAATCGGGCACGTCATAAGGGTACTTGTCATCGTCGTCCTTGTAGTC
CATGGCGGCGGCGATCAGAATTCCACCACACTATCGATGGATCGATCCGAGCTCGCTAGCCAGCTTGGGT
CTCCCTATAGTGAGTCGTATTAATTTCGATAAGCCAGTAAGCAGTGGGTTCTCTAGTTAGCCAGAGAGCT
CTGCTTATATAGACCTCCCACCGTACACGCCTACCGCCCATTTGCGTCAATGGGGCGGAGTTGTTACGAC
ATTTTGGAAAGTCCCGTTGATTTTGGTGCCAAAACAAACTCCCATTGACGTCAATGGGGTGGAGACTTGG
AAATCCCCGTGAGTCAAACCGCTATCCACGCCCATTGATGTACTGCCAAAACCGCATCACCATGGTAATA
GCGATGACTAATACGTAGATGTACTGCCAAGTAGGAAAGTCCCATAAGGTCATGTACTGGGCATAATGCC
AGGCGGGCCATTTACCGTCATTGACGTCAATAGGGGGCGTACTTGGCATATGATACACTTGATGTACTGC
CAAGTGGGCAGTTTACCGTAAATACTCCACCCATTGACGTCAATGGAAAGTCCCTATTGGCGTTACTATG
GGAACATACGTCATTATTGAC
